>Addgene plasmid #220759 | pAV-CAG-Sun1-GFP-WPRE-BC7-pA | addgene full sequence | sequence record 436072 | Addgene NGS Result
CTGCGCGCTCGCTCGCTCACTGAGGCCGCCCGGGCAAAGCCCGGGCGTCGGGCGACCTTTGGTCGCCCGG
CCTCAGTGAGCGAGCGAGCGCGCAGAGAGGGAGTGGCCAACTCCATCACTAGGGGTTCCTTGTAGTTAAT
GATTAACCCGCCATGCTACTTATCTACGTAGCCATGCTCTAGGAAGAGTACCATTGACGTCAATAATGAC
GTATGTTCCCATAGTAACGCCAATAGGGACTTTCCATTGACGTCAATGGGTGGAGTATTTACGGTAAACT
GCCCACTTGGCAGTACATCAAGTGTATCATATGCCAAGTACGCCCCCTATTGACGTCAATGACGGTAAAT
GGCCCGCCTGGCATTATGCCCAGTACATGACCTTATGGGACTTTCCTACTTGGCAGTACATCTACGTATT
AGTCATCGCTATTACCATGGTCGAGGTGAGCCCCACGTTCTGCTTCACTCTCCCCATCTCCCCCCCCTCC
CCACCCCCAATTTTGTATTTATTTATTTTTTAATTATTTTGTGCAGCGATGGGGGCGGGGGGGGGGGGGG
GGCGCGCCRGGGGGGGGGGGGGGGGGSGRGGGGSGGGGSGGGGSGRGGCGGAGAGGTGCGGCGGCAGCCA
ATCAGAGCGGCGCGCTCCGAAAGTTTCCTTTTATGGCGAGGCGGCGGCGGCGGCGGCCCTATAAAAAGCG
AAGCGCGCGGCGGGCGGGAGTCGCTGCGCGCTGCCTTCGCCCCGTGCCCCGCTCCGCCGCCGCCTCGCGC
CGCCCGCCCCGGCTCTGACTGACCGCGTTACTCCCACAGGTGAGCGGGCGGGACGGCCCTTCTCCTCCGG
GCTGTAATTAGCGCTTGGTTTAATGACGGCTTGTTTCTTTTCTGTGGCTGCGTGAAAGCCTTGAGGGGCT
CCGGGAGGGCCCTTTGTGCGGGGGGAGCGGCTCGGGGCTGTCCGCGGGGGGACGGCTGCCTTCGGGGGGG
ACGGGGCAGGGCGGGGTTCGGCTTCTGGCGTGTGACCGGCGGCTCTAGAGCCTCTGCTAACCATGTTCAT
GCCTTCTTCTTTTTCCTACAGCTCCTGGGCAACGTGCTGGTTATTGTGCTGTCTCATCATTTTGGCAAAG
AATTGGATCCGAATTCACTAGCATGACCTCCAGGGTGTACTCCAGAGACAGGACTCTCAAACCACGGAAG
GCAGCCTCGGGAACCTTCTGGTGGCTAGGGAGCGGCTGGTACCAATTTGTTACTTTGATTTCTTGGCTGA
ATGTCTTTCTTCTTACCAGGTGCCTTCGAAATATTTGCAAGGTTTTTGTCTTGCTCCTCCCACTCCTACT
TTTACTAGGTGCTGGTGTCTCCCTGTGGGGCCAGGGAAACTTCTTCTCACTCCTACCAGTGCTGAACTGG
ACGGCCATGCAGCCAACACAGAGGGTGGACGATTCCAAGGGCATGCATAGACCTGGCCCTCTTCCCCCGA
GCCCACCTCCAAAGGTTGATCACAAGGCTTCCCAGTGGCCTCAGGAGAGTGACATGGGGCAGAAGGTAGC
TTCTTTGAGTGCGCAGTGCCACAACCATGATGAGAGACTTGCAGAGCTGACAGTCCTGCTTCAGAAACTA
CAGATACGGGTAGACCAAGTGGATGACGGCAGGGAAGGGCTGTCACTGTGGGTCAAGAATGTGGTTGGAC
AGCACCTGCAGGAGATGGGCACCATAGAACCACCTGATGCTAAGACTGACTTCATGACTTTCCACCATGA
CCATGAAGTGCGTCTCTCCAACTTGGAAGATGTTCTTAGAAAACTGACAGAAAAATCTGAGGCTATCCAG
AAGGAGCTGGAAGAAACCAAGCTGAAAGCAGGCAGCAGGGATGAAGAGCAGCCCCTCCTTGACCGTGTGC
AGCACCTAGAACTGGAACTGAACCTGTTGAAGTCACAGCTGTCAGACTGGCAGCATCTGAAGACCAGCTG
TGAGCAGGCTGGGGCCCGCATCCAGGAGACTGTGCAGCTCATGTTCTCTGAGGATCAGCAGGGCGGTTCC
CTCGAGTGGCTATTAGAGAAGCTTTCTTCTCGGTTCGTGAGCAAGGATGAGCTGCAGGTGCTCTTACATG
ACCTTGAGCTGAAACTGCTGCAGAATATCACACACCACATCACCGTGACAGGACAGGCCCCGACATCCGA
GGCTATTGTGTCTGCCGTGAATCAGGCAGGGATTTCAGGAATCACAGAAGCGCAAGCACATATCATTGTG
AACAATGCTCTGAAGCTGTACTCCCAAGACAAGACGGGGATGGTGGACTTTGCTCTGGAGTCTGGAGGTG
GCAGCATCCTAAGCACTCGGTGCTCTGAGACCTATGAGACCAAGACGGCACTGCTGAGCCTGTTTGGGGT
CCCACTGTGGTACTTCTCACAGTCACCTCGAGTGGTGATCCAGCCCGACATCTACCCAGGGAATTGCTGG
GCGTTCAAAGGTTCCCAGGGGTACCTGGTGGTGCGGTTGTCCATGAAGATCTACCCAACCACATTCACCA
TGGAACACATTCCAAAGACACTATCACCCACTGGTAACATCTCCAGTGCCCCCAAAGACTTTGCAGTCTA
TGGACTGGAAACGGAGTATCAAGAAGAGGGGCAGCCTCTGGGACGGTTCACCTATGACCAGGAAGGAGAC
TCACTCCAGATGTTCCACACACTGGAAAGACCTGACCAAGCCTTCCAGATAGTAGAGCTCCGGGTCCTGT
CCAACTGGGGCCACCCTGAGTACACTTGCCTCTACCGGTTCCGAGTCCACGGAGAGCCCATCCAGATGAG
CAAAGGAGAAGAACTTTTCACTGGAGTTGTCCCAATTCTTGTTGAATTAGATGGTGATGTTAATGGGCAC
AAATTTTCTGTCCGTGGAGAGGGTGAAGGTGATGCTACAAACGGAAAACTCACCCTTAAATTTATTTGCA
CTACTGGAAAACTACCTGTTCCATGGCCAACACTTGTCACTACTCTGACCTATGGTGTTCAATGCTTTTC
CCGTTATCCGGATCACATGAAACGGCATGACTTTTTCAAGAGTGCCATGCCCGAAGGTTATGTACAGGAA
CGCACTATATCTTTCAAAGATGACGGGACCTACAAGACGCGTGCTGAAGTCAAGTTTGAAGGTGATACCC
TTGTTAATCGTATCGAGTTAAAAGGTATTGATTTTAAAGAAGATGGAAACATTCTCGGACACAAACTCGA
GTACAACTTTAACTCACACAATGTATACATCACGGCAGACAAACAAAAGAATGGAATCAAAGCTAACTTC
AAAATTCGCCACAACGTTGAAGATGGTTCCGTTCAACTAGCAGACCATTATCAACAAAATACTCCAATTG
GCGATGGCCCTGTCCTTTTACCAGACAACCATTACCTGTCGACACAATCTGTCCTTTCGAAAGATCCCAA
CGAAAAGCGTGACCACATGGTCCTTCTTGAGTTTGTAACTGCTGCTGGGATTACACATGGCATGGATGAG
CTCTACAAATAAGGCGCGAGCTTATCGATAATCAACCTCTGGATTACAAAATTTGTGAAAGATTGACTGG
TATTCTTAACTATGTTGCTCCTTTTACGCTATGTGGATACGCTGCTTTAATGCCTTTGTATCATGCTATT
GCTTCCCGTATGGCTTTCATTTTCTCCTCCTTGTATAAATCCTGGTTGCTGTCTCTTTATGAGGAGTTGT
GGCCCGTTGTCAGGCAACGTGGCGTGGTGTGCACTGTGTTTGCTGACGCAACCCCCACTGGTTGGGGCAT
TGCCACCACCTGTCAGCTCCTTTCCGGGACTTTCGCTTTCCCCCTCCCTATTGCCACGGCGGAACTCATC
GCCGCCTGCCTTGCCCGCTGCTGGACAGGGGCTCGGCTGTTGGGCACTGACAATTCCGTGGTGTTGTCGG
GGAAATCATCGTCCTTTCCTTGGCTGCTCGCCTGTGTTGCCACCTGGATTCTGCGCGGGACGTCCTTCTG
CTACGTCCCTTCGGCCCTCAATCCAGCGGACCTTCCTTCCCGCGGCCTGCTGCCGGCTCTGCGGCCTCTT
CCGCGTCTTCGCCTTCGCCCTCAGACGAGTCGGATCTCCCTTTGGGCCGCCTCCCCGCATCGATACCGTC
GACCCGGGCGGCCGCACTTGGAGGTGTTGCAGGTGGTGCACAAGTTCCTCCACAAGATGTACTTGGAGAA
CCAGCTCGACTTGGTCTTGGACAACGTCGTGTTCTAGCAGGTCCATTCGAGCAGACATGATAAGATACAT
TGATGAGTTTGGACAAACCACAACTAGAATGCAGTGAAAAAAATGCTTTATTTGTGAAATTTGTGATGCT
ATTGCTTTATTTGTAACCATTATAAGCTGCAATAAACAAGTTAACAACAACAATTGCATTCATTTTATGT
TTCAGGTTCAGGGGGAGATGTGGGAGGTTTTTTAAAGCAAGTAAAACCTCTACAAATGTGGTAAAATCGA
TAAGGATCTTCCTAGAGCATGGCTACGTAGATAAGTAGCATGGCGGGTTAATCATTAACTACAAGGAACC
CCTAGTGATGGAGTTGGCCACTCCCTCTCTGCGCGCTCGCTCGCTCACTGAGGCCGCCCGGGCTTTGCCC
GGGCGGCCTCAGTGAGCGAGCGAGCGCGCAGCTGCATTAATGAATCGGCCAACGCGCGGGGAGAGGCGGT
TTGCGTATTGGGCGCTCTTCCGCTTCCTCGCTCACTGACTCGCTGCGCTCGGTCGTTCGGCTGCGGCGAG
CGGTATCAGCTCACTCAAAGGCGGTAATACGGTTATCCACAGAATCAGGGGATAACGCAGGAAAGAACAT
GTGAGCAAAAGGCCAGCAAAAGGCCAGGAACCGTAAAAAGGCCGCGTTGCTGGCGTTTTTCCATAGGCTC
CGCCCCCCTGACGAGCATCACAAAAATCGACGCTCAAGTCAGAGGTGGCGAAACCCGACAGGACTATAAA
GATACCAGGCGTTTCCCCCTGGAAGCTCCCTCGTGCGCTCTCCTGTTCCGACCCTGCCGCTTACCGGATA
CCTGTCCGCCTTTCTCCCTTCGGGAAGCGTGGCGCTTTCTCATAGCTCACGCTGTAGGTATCTCAGTTCG
GTGTAGGTCGTTCGCTCCAAGCTGGGCTGTGTGCACGAACCCCCCGTTCAGCCCGACCGCTGCGCCTTAT
CCGGTAACTATCGTCTTGAGTCCAACCCGGTAAGACACGACTTATCGCCACTGGCAGCAGCCACTGGTAA
CAGGATTAGCAGAGCGAGGTATGTAGGCGGTGCTACAGAGTTCTTGAAGTGGTGGCCTAACTACGGCTAC
ACTAGAAGAACAGTATTTGGTATCTGCGCTCTGCTGAAGCCAGTTACCTTCGGAAAAAGAGTTGGTAGCT
CTTGATCCGGCAAACAAACCACCGCTGGTAGCGGTGGTTTTTTTGTTTGCAAGCAGCAGATTACGCGCAG
AAAAAAAGGATCTCAAGAAGATCCTTTGATCTTTTCTACGGGGTCTGACGCTCAGTGGAACGAAAACTCA
CGTTAAGGGATTTTGGTCATGAGATTATCAAAAAGGATCTTCACCTAGATCCTTTTAAATTAAAAATGAA
GTTTTAAATCAATCTAAAGTATATATGAGTAAACTTGGTCTGACAGTTACCAATGCTTAATCAGTGAGGC
ACCTATCTCAGCGATCTGTCTATTTCGTTCATCCATAGTTGCCTGACTCCCCGTCGTGTAGATAACTACG
ATACGGGAGGGCTTACCATCTGGCCCCAGTGCTGCAATGATACCGCGAGACCCACGCTCACCGGCTCCAG
ATTTATCAGCAATAAACCAGCCAGCCGGAAGGGCCGAGCGCAGAAGTGGTCCTGCAACTTTATCCGCCTC
CATCCAGTCTATTAATTGTTGCCGGGAAGCTAGAGTAAGTAGTTCGCCAGTTAATAGTTTGCGCAACGTT
GTTGCCATTGCTACAGGCATCGTGGTGTCACGCTCGTCGTTTGGTATGGCTTCATTCAGCTCCGGTTCCC
AACGATCAAGGCGAGTTACATGATCCCCCATGTTGTGCAAAAAAGCGGTTAGCTCCTTCGGTCCTCCGAT
CGTTGTCAGAAGTAAGTTGGCCGCAGTGTTATCACTCATGGTTATGGCAGCACTGCATAATTCTCTTACT
GTCATGCCATCCGTAAGATGCTTTTCTGTGACTGGTGAGTACTCAACCAAGTCATTCTGAGAATAGTGTA
TGCGGCGACCGAGTTGCTCTTGCCCGGCGTCAATACGGGATAATACCGCGCCACATAGCAGAACTTTAAA
AGTGCTCATCATTGGAAAACGTTCTTCGGGGCGAAAACTCTCAAGGATCTTACCGCTGTTGAGATCCAGT
TCGATGTAACCCACTCGTGCACCCAACTGATCTTCAGCATCTTTTACTTTCACCAGCGTTTCTGGGTGAG
CAAAAACAGGAAGGCAAAATGCCGCAAAAAAGGGAATAAGGGCGACACGGAAATGTTGAATACTCATACT
CTTCCTTTTTCAATATTATTGAAGCATTTATCAGGGTTATTGTCTCATGAGCGGATACATATTTGAATGT
ATTTAGAAAAATAAACAAATAGGGGTTCCGCGCACATTTCCCCGAAAAGTGCCACCTAAATTGTAAGCGT
TAATATTTTGTTAAAATTCGCGTTAAATTTTTGTTAAATCAGCTCATTTTTTAACCAATAGGCCGAAATC
GGCAAAATCCCTTATAAATCAAAAGAATAGACCGAGATAGGGT
[37 nt withheld, positions 6764-6800]
AAAGAACGTGGACTCCAACGTCAAAGG
[49 nt withheld, positions 6828-6876]
T
[91 nt withheld, positions 6878-6968]
G
[124 nt withheld, positions 6970-7093]
CCCATTCGCCATTCAGGCTGCGCAACTGTTGGGAAGGGCGATCGGTGCGGGCCTCTTCGCTATTACGCCA
G
Features (pLannotate 1.2.2; 18 found; start..end, strand, type, name):
    191..439     +  enhancer       CMV enhancer (fragment): human cytomegalovirus immediate early enhancer
    441..716     +  promoter       chicken β-actin promoter: No description available
    717..852     +  intron         hybrid intron (fragment): hybrid between chicken β-actin (CBA) and minute virus of mice (MMV) introns (Gray et al., 2011)
    941..1071    +  intron         chimeric intron (fragment): chimera between introns from chicken β-actin and rabbit β-globin
   1182..2795    +  CDS            Sun1 (fragment): SUN1_MOUSE - Also known as Unc84a. Experimental evidence at protein level: Swiss-Prot protein existence level 1. Isoform 5 may be involved in nuclear remodeling during sperm head formation in spermatogenenis. A probable SUN1 isoform 5:SYNE3 LINC complex may tether spermatid nuclei to anterior cytoskeletal structures such as actin filaments present at membraneous junctions of spermatids and Sertoli cells. From Mus musculus (Mouse).
   2796..3509    +  CDS            Superfolder GFP: Superfolder GFP is a basic (constitutively fluorescent) green fluorescent protein published in 2005, derived from Aequorea victoria. It is reported to be a very rapidly-maturing weak dimer.
   3530..4118    +  misc_feature   WPRE: woodchuck hepatitis virus posttranscriptional regulatory element
   4261..4382    -  polyA_signal   SV40 poly(A) signal: SV40 polyadenylation signal
   4405..4473    -  CDS            large T antigen (fragment): large T antigen from SV40 (simian virus 40)
   4544..4606    +  repeat_region  AAV2 ITR (fragment): inverted terminal repeat of adeno-associated virus serotype 2 inverted
   4624..4651    -  repeat_region  AAV2 ITR (fragment): inverted terminal repeat of adeno-associated virus serotype 2 inverted
   4649..4705    -  CDS            lacI (fragment): lac repressor; lacI; The lac repressor binds to the lac operator to inhibit transcription in E. coli. This inhibition can be relieved by adding lactose or isopropyl-β-D-thiogalactopyranoside (IPTG).
   4888..5476    -  rep_origin     ori: high-copy-number ColE1/pMB1/pBR322/pUC origin of replication
   5647..6507    -  CDS            AmpR: β-lactamase; bla; confers resistance to ampicillin, carbenicillin, and related antibiotics
   6508..6612    -  promoter       AmpR promoter: bla
   6665..7093    -  rep_origin     f1 ori (sequence partly withheld): f1 bacteriophage origin of replication; arrow indicates direction of (+) strand synthesis
   7098..3       -  CDS            lacZα (fragment) (across the origin): LacZα fragment of β-galactosidase; lacZ fragment
   7162..130     -  repeat_region  AAV2 ITR (fragment) (across the origin): inverted terminal repeat of adeno-associated virus serotype 2 inverted
