[The description below was written by a language model from this plasmid's Addgene catalogue record and pLannotate feature annotations shown in this document.]
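Description:
pAV-CAG-Sun1-GFP-WPRE-BC7-pA is an AAV transfer plasmid of about 7.2 kb, built on the parental pAV-CAG-Sun1-GFP-WPRE-pA backbone. It is one member of a set of "Projection-TAG" vectors that differ in their barcode. In bacteria it is maintained through a high-copy ColE1/pUC-type origin and selected with ampicillin via the β-lactamase gene. An f1 phage origin and short lacZα and lacI remnants are also present in the backbone. AAV2 inverted terminal repeat sequences, annotated as fragments, flank the expression cassette and provide the signals needed to replicate the cassette and package it into recombinant AAV particles.

The cassette is driven by the CAG promoter, annotated here as a CMV enhancer fragment, the chicken β-actin promoter and hybrid/chimeric intron segments, which gives strong, broadly active expression in mammalian cells. It expresses a portion of mouse Sun1, an inner nuclear membrane protein, joined directly to superfolder GFP, so that the nuclear envelope of transduced cells is fluorescently labelled. A WPRE follows to enhance transcript stability and expression, and an SV40 polyadenylation signal ends the transcript. The BC7 barcode is not annotated as a feature. From the construct name and the unannotated gap, it appears to sit between the WPRE and the poly(A) signal, where it would be carried in the 3′ untranslated region of the mRNA.

According to the record, the Sun1-GFP tag is used to isolate nuclei from labelled cells, and the expressed barcode identifies which virus a neuron took up. Using differently barcoded viruses together allows multiplexed tracing of neuronal projections.
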