Addgene plasmid #220759: pAV-CAG-Sun1-GFP-WPRE-BC7-pA
Purpose: Expression of Sun1GFP for nuclei isolation and Projection-TAG BC for multiplex projection tracing
Depositing lab: Vijay Samineni. Depositing organization: Washington University in Saint Louis. Publication: Projection-TAGs enable multiplex projection tracing and multi-modal profiling of projection neurons. Yang L, Liu F, Hahm H, Okuda T, Li X, Zhang Y, Kalyanaraman V, Heitmeier MR, Samineni VK. Nat Commun. 2025 Jul 1;16(1):5557. doi: 10.1038/s41467-025-60360-w. PubMed 40593543.
Backbone
  Vector backbone: pAV-CAG-Sun1-GFP-WPRE-pA
  Backbone manufacturer: Samineni Lab (Addgene #220752)
  Vector type: AAV
Growth in bacteria
  Bacterial resistance: Ampicillin, 100 μg/mL
  Growth temperature: 37°C
  Growth strain: NEB Stable
  Copy number: High Copy
Gene/Insert
  Gene/Insert name: Sun1-GFP-WPRE-BC7
  Species: Synthetic
  Promoter: CAG
  Cloning method: Restriction Enzyme; 5′ cloning site NotI (not destroyed); 3′ cloning site HpaI (not destroyed)
Terms and licenses: Academic/Nonprofit Terms; Industry Terms: Not Available to Industry
Depositor comments: Please visit https://doi.org/10.1101/2024.04.24.590975 for bioRxiv preprint.
How to cite: pAV-CAG-Sun1-GFP-WPRE-BC7-pA was a gift from Vijay Samineni (Addgene plasmid # 220759 ; http://n2t.net/addgene:220759 ; RRID:Addgene_220759)
